>Addgene plasmid #91630 | pPN103 | addgene full sequence | sequence record 180343 | Addgene NGS Result
GAGGGCCTATTTCCCATGATTCCTTCATATTTGCATATACGATACAAGGCTGTTAGAGAGATAATTGGAA
TTAATTTGACTGTAAACACAAAGATATTAGTACAAAATACGTGACGTAGAAAGTAATAATTTCTTGGGTA
GTTTGCAGTTTTAAAATTATGTTTTAAAATGGACTATCATATGCTTACCGTAACTTGAAAGTATTTCGAT
TTCTTGGCTTTATATATCTTGTGGAAAGGACGAAACACCGGCCTGTGTGGCAAGAGTAGAGTTTTAGAGC
TAGAAATAGCAAGTTAAAATAAGGCTAGTCCGTTATCAACTTGAAAAAGTGGCACCGAGTCGGTGCTTTT
TTAAGCTTGGCGTAATCATGGTCATAGCTGTTTCCTGTGTGAAATTGTTATCCGCTCACAATTCCACACA
ACATACGAGCCGGAAGCATAAAGTGTAAAGCCTGGGGTGCCTAATGAGTGAGCTAACTCACATTAATTGC
GTTGCGCTCACTGCCCGCTTTCCAGTCGGGAAACCTGTCGTGCCAGCTGCATTAATGAATCGGCCAACGC
GCGGGGAGAGGCGGTTTGCGTATTGGGCGCTCTTCCGCTTCCTCGCTCACTGACTCGCTGCGCTCGGTCG
TTCGGCTGCGGCGAGCGGTATCAGCTCACTCAAAGGCGGTAATACGGTTATCCACAGAATCAGGGGATAA
CGCAGGAAAGAACATGTGAGCAAAAGGCCAGCAAAAGGCCAGGAACCGTAAAAAGGCCGCGTTGCTGGCG
TTTTTCCATAGGCTCCGCCCCCCTGACGAGCATCACAAAAATCGACGCTCAAGTCAGAGGTGGCGAAACC
CGACAGGACTATAAAGATACCAGGCGTTTCCCCCTGGAAGCTCCCTCGTGCGCTCTCCTGTTCCGACCCT
GCCGCTTACCGGATACCTGTCCGCCTTTCTCCCTTCGGGAAGCGTGGCGCTTTCTCATAGCTCACGCTGT
AGGTATCTCAGTTCGGTGTAGGTCGTTCGCTCCAAGCTGGGCTGTGTGCACGAACCCCCCGTTCAGCCCG
ACCGCTGCGCCTTATCCGGTAACTATCGTCTTGAGTCCAACCCGGTAAGACACGACTTATCGCCACTGGC
AGCAGCCACTGGTAACAGGATTAGCAGAGCGAGGTATGTAGGCGGTGCTACAGAGTTCTTGAAGTGGTGG
CCTAACTACGGCTACACTAGAAGAACAGTATTTGGTATCTGCGCTCTGCTGAAGCCAGTTACCTTCGGAA
AAAGAGTTGGTAGCTCTTGATCCGGCAAACAAACCACCGCTGGTAGCGGTGGTTTTTTTGTTTGCAAGCA
GCAGATTACGCGCAGAAAAAAAGGATCTCAAGAAGATCCTTTGATCTTTTCTACGGGGTCTGACGCTCAG
TGGAACGAAAACTCACGTTAAGGGATTTTGGTCATGAGATTATCAAAAAGGATCTTCACCTAGATCCTTT
TAAATTAAAAATGAAGTTTTAAATCAATCTAAAGTATATATGAGTAAACTTGGTCTGACAGTTACCAATG
CTTAATCAGTGAGGCACCTATCTCAGCGATCTGTCTATTTCGTTCATCCATAGTTGCCTGACTCCCCGTC
GTGTAGATAACTACGATACGGGAGGGCTTACCATCTGGCCCCAGTGCTGCAATGATACCGCGAGACCCAC
GCTCACCGGCTCCAGATTTATCAGCAATAAACCAGCCAGCCGGAAGGGCCGAGCGCAGAAGTGGTCCTGC
AACTTTATCCGCCTCCATCCAGTCTATTAATTGTTGCCGGGAAGCTAGAGTAAGTAGTTCGCCAGTTAAT
AGTTTGCGCAACGTTGTTGCCATTGCTACAGGCATCGTGGTGTCACGCTCGTCGTTTGGTATGGCTTCAT
TCAGCTCCGGTTCCCAACGATCAAGGCGAGTTACATGATCCCCCATGTTGTGCAAAAAAGCGGTTAGCTC
CTTCGGTCCTCCGATCGTTGTCAGAAGTAAGTTGGCCGCAGTGTTATCACTCATGGTTATGGCAGCACTG
CATAATTCTCTTACTGTCATGCCATCCGTAAGATGCTTTTCTGTGACTGGTGAGTACTCAACCAAGTCAT
TCTGAGAATAGTGTATGCGGCGACCGAGTTGCTCTTGCCCGGCGTCAATACGGGATAATACCGCGCCACA
TAGCAGAACTTTAAAAGTGCTCATCATTGGAAAACGTTCTTCGGGGCGAAAACTCTCAAGGATCTTACCG
CTGTTGAGATCCAGTTCGATGTAACCCACTCGTGCACCCAACTGATCTTCAGCATCTTTTACTTTCACCA
GCGTTTCTGGGTGAGCAAAAACAGGAAGGCAAAATGCCGCAAAAAAGGGAATAAGGGCGACACGGAAATG
TTGAATACTCATACTCTTCCTTTTTCAATATTATTGAAGCATTTATCAGGGTTATTGTCTCATGAGCGGA
TACATATTTGAATGTATTTAGAAAAATAAACAAATAGGGGTTCCGCGCACATTTCCCCGAAAAGTGCCAC
CTGACGTCTAAGAAACCATTATTATCATGACATTAACCTATAAAAATAGGCGTATCACGAGGCCCTTTCG
TCTCGCGCGTTTCGGTGATGACGGTGAAAACCTCTGACACATGCAGCTCCCGGAGACGGTCACAGCTTGT
CTGTAAGCGGATGCCGGGAGCAGACAAGCCCGTCAGGGCGCGTCAGCGGGTGTTGGCGGGTGTCGGGGCT
GGCTTAACTATGCGGCATCAGAGCAGATTGTACTGAGAGTGCACCATATGCGGTGTGAAATACCGCACAG
ATGCGTAAGGAGAAAATACCGCATCAGGCGCCATTCGCCATTCAGGCTGCGCAACTGTTGGGAAGGGCGA
TCGGTGCGGGCCTCTTCGCTATTACGCCAGCTGGCGAAAGGGGGATGTGCTGCAAGGCGATTAAGTTGGG
TAACGCCAGGGTTTTCCCAGTCACGACGTTGTAAAACGACGGCCAGTGAATTCGAGCTCGGTACCCGGGG
ATCCGTTAATTAA
Features (pLannotate 1.2.2; 13 found; start..end, strand, type, name):
      1..241     +  promoter       U6 promoter: RNA polymerase III promoter for human U6 snRNA
    271..346     +  misc_RNA       gRNA scaffold: guide RNA scaffold for the Streptococcus pyogenes CRISPR/Cas9 system
    395..411     -  protein_bind   lac operator: The lac repressor binds to the lac operator to inhibit transcription in E. coli. This inhibition can be relieved by adding lactose or isopropyl-β-D-thiogalactopyranoside (IPTG). lac repressor encoded by lacI
    419..449     -  promoter       lac promoter: promoter for the E. coli lac operon
    464..485     -  protein_bind   CAP binding site: CAP binding activates transcription in the presence of cAMP. E. coli catabolite activator protein
    498..590     -  CDS            lacI (fragment): lac repressor; lacI; The lac repressor binds to the lac operator to inhibit transcription in E. coli. This inhibition can be relieved by adding lactose or isopropyl-β-D-thiogalactopyranoside (IPTG).
    773..1361    -  rep_origin     ori: high-copy-number ColE1/pMB1/pBR322/pUC origin of replication
   1532..2392    -  CDS            AmpR: β-lactamase; bla; confers resistance to ampicillin, carbenicillin, and related antibiotics
   2393..2497    -  promoter       AmpR promoter: bla
   2592..2627    +  CDS            rop (fragment): Rop protein, which maintains plasmids at low copy number; rop
   2729..2828    +  misc_feature   bom (fragment): basis of mobility region from pBR322
   2834..2991    -  CDS            lacZα (fragment): LacZα fragment of β-galactosidase; lacZ fragment
   2988..3014    +  misc_feature   MCS (fragment): pUC18/19 multiple cloning site
