[The description below was written by a language model from this plasmid's Addgene catalogue record and pLannotate feature annotations shown in this document.]
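Description:
pPN103 is a small (about 3 kb) CRISPR guide RNA expression plasmid built on a pUC19 backbone carrying a U6 promoter. It is propagated in E. coli as a high-copy plasmid through the ColE1/pUC-type origin of replication and is selected with ampicillin via the β-lactamase (AmpR) gene and its native promoter. The rest of the backbone consists of pUC19 remnants: fragments of lacZα and the multiple cloning site, the lac promoter, operator and CAP binding site, and short annotated fragments of lacI, rop and the bom region. None of these has a role in the plasmid's intended function.

The payload is a single sgRNA cassette. The human U6 promoter, an RNA polymerase III promoter suited to producing short, uncapped transcripts in mammalian cells, drives a roughly 20-nucleotide spacer targeting the human IMMP2L gene. This spacer is fused directly to the Streptococcus pyogenes Cas9 guide RNA scaffold. It was inserted between the promoter and scaffold using BbsI sites, which were destroyed during cloning, as is typical of type IIS oligo-insertion strategies.

The plasmid encodes no Cas9 and has no mammalian selection marker or reporter, so the nuclease must be supplied separately, for example from a co-delivered Cas9 construct. The stated purpose is to express an sgRNA against human IMMP2L. The associated publication describes a scaled framework for CRISPR editing of human pluripotent stem cells to study psychiatric disease, which suggests this plasmid is one of a set of guide constructs for editing disease-relevant genes in those cells.
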