Addgene plasmid #91630: pPN103
Purpose: Express sgRNA targeting human IMMP2L
Depositing lab: Lindy Barrett. Depositing organization: Broad Institute. Publication: A Scaled Framework for CRISPR Editing of Human Pluripotent Stem Cells to Study Psychiatric Disease. Hazelbaker DZ, Beccard A, Bara AM, Dabkowski N, Messana A, Mazzucato P, Lam D, Manning D, Eggan K, Barrett LE. Stem Cell Reports. 2017 Oct 10;9(4):1315-1327. doi: 10.1016/j.stemcr.2017.09.006. PubMed 29020615.
Backbone
  Vector backbone: pUC19-U6 promoter
  Vector type: CRISPR
Growth in bacteria
  Bacterial resistance: Ampicillin, 100 μg/mL
  Growth temperature: 37°C
  Growth strain: DH5alpha
  Copy number: High Copy
Gene/Insert
  Gene/Insert name: IMMP2L (alt name: NM_032549.3)
  gRNA/shRNA sequence: GCCTGTGTGGCAAGAGTAGA
  Species: H. sapiens (human)
  Insert size (bp): 21
  Entrez Gene: IMMP2L (a.k.a. IMMP2L-IT1, IMP2, IMP2-LIKE)
  Promoter: U6
  Cloning method: Restriction Enzyme; 5′ cloning site BbsI (destroyed during cloning); 3′ cloning site BbsI (destroyed during cloning)
  Sequencing primers: 5′ M13F (-21)
Terms and licenses: Academic/Nonprofit Terms; Industry Terms: Not Available to Industry
How to cite: pPN103 was a gift from Lindy Barrett (Addgene plasmid # 91630 ; http://n2t.net/addgene:91630 ; RRID:Addgene_91630)
